>Addgene plasmid #112601 | pOP3MT | depositor full sequence | sequence record 212064 | Full Sequence
TAATACGACTCACTATAGGGAATTGTGAGCGGATAACAATTCCTCTAGAAATAATTTTGTTTAACTTTAA
GAAGGAGATATATCCATGAATGGACTGAATGATATCTTTGAAGCGCAGAAAATTGAATGGCATGAATCCG
GATCTCATCACCATCACCATCACCATCACACTAGTATGAAAATCGAAGAAGGTAAACTGGTAATCTGGAT
TAACGGCGATAAAGGCTATAACGGTCTCGCTGAAGTCGGTAAGAAATTCGAGAAAGATACCGGAATTAAA
GTCACCGTTGAGCATCCGGATAAACTGGAAGAGAAATTCCCACAGGTTGCGGCAACTGGCGATGGCCCTG
ACATTATCTTCTGGGCACACGACCGCTTTGGTGGCTACGCTCAATCTGGCCTGTTGGCTGAAATCACCCC
GGACAAAGCGTTCCAGGACAAGCTGTATCCGTTTACCTGGGATGCCGTACGTTACAACGGCAAGCTGATT
GCTTACCCGATCGCTGTTGAAGCGTTATCGCTGATTTATAACAAAGATCTGCTGCCGAACCCGCCAAAAA
CCTGGGAAGAGATCCCGGCGCTGGATAAAGAACTGAAAGCGAAAGGTAAGAGCGCGCTGATGTTCAACCT
GCAAGAACCGTACTTCACCTGGCCGCTGATTGCTGCTGACGGGGGTTATGCGTTCAAGTATGAAAACGGC
AAGTACGACATTAAAGACGTGGGCGTGGATAACGCTGGCGCGAAAGCGGGTCTGACCTTCCTGGTTGACC
TGATTAAAAACAAACACATGAATGCAGACACCGATTACTCCATCGCAGAAGCTGCCTTTAATAAAGGCGA
AACAGCGATGACCATCAACGGCCCGTGGGCATGGTCCAACATCGACACCAGCAAAGTGAATTATGGTGTA
ACGGTACTGCCGACCTTCAAGGGTCAACCATCCAAACCGTTCGTTGGCGTGCTGAGCGCAGGTATTGACG
CCGCCAGTCCGAACAAAGAGCTGGCAAAAGAGTTCCTCGAAAACTATCTGCTGACTGATGAAGGTCTGGA
AGCGGTTAATAAAGACAAACCGCTGGGTGCCGTAGCGCTGAAGTCTTACGAGGAAGAGTTGGCGAAAGAT
CCACGTATTGCCGCCACAATGGAAAACGCCCAGAAAGGTGAAATCATGCCGAACATCCCGCAGATGTCCG
CTTTCTGGTATGCCGTGCGTACTGCGGTGATCAACGCCGCCAGCGGTCGTCAGACTGTCGATGAAGCCCT
GAAAGACGCGCAGACTAATTCGAGCTCGACCGGTAGTGGCACCAGTGGGTCGACAGAAAACCTGTACTTC
CAGGGATCCATGGAATTCGCGGCCGCCCTAGGCTCGAGCTAAGCTTGAGTATTCTATAGTGTCACCTAAA
TCCCAGCTTGATCCGGCTGCTAACAAAGCCCGAAAGGAAGCTGAGTTGGCTGCTGCCACCGCTGAGCAAT
AACTAGCATAACCCCTTGGGGCCTCTAAACGGGTCTTGAGGGGTTTTTTGCTGAAAGGAGGAACTATATC
CGGATAACCTGGCGTAATAGCGAAGAGGCCCGCACCGATCGCCCTTCCCAACAGTTGCGCAGCCTGAATG
GCGAATGGAAATTGTAAGCGTTAATATTTTGTTAAAATTCGCGTTAAATTTTTGTTAAATCAGCTCATTT
TTTAACCAATAGGCCGAAATCGGCAAAATCCCTTATAAATCAAAAGAATAGACCGAGATAGGGT
[37 nt withheld, positions 1745-1781]
AAAGAACGTGGACTCCAACGTCAAAGG
[32 nt withheld, positions 1809-1840]
AGCTTGCATGCCTGCAGGTCGGAAGCATAAAGTGTAAAGCCTGGGGTGCCTAATGAGTGAGCTAACTTAC
ATTAATTGCGTTGCGCTCACTGCCCGCTTTCCAGTCGGGAAACCTGTCGTGCCAGCTGCATTAATGAATC
GGCCAACGCGCGGGGAGAGGCGGTTTGCGTATTGGGCGCCAGGGTGGTTTTTCTTTTCACCAGTGAGACG
GGCAACAGCTGATTGCCCTTCACCGCCTGGCCCTGAGAGAGTTGCAGCAAGCGGTCCACGCTGGTTTGCC
CCAGCAGGCGAAAATCCTGTTTGATGGTGGTTGACGGCGGGATATAACATGAGCTGTCTTCGGTATCGTC
GTATCCCACTACCGAGATATCCGCACCAACGCGCAGCCCGGACTCGGTAATGGCGCGCATTGCGCCCAGC
GCCATCTGATCGTTGGCAACCAGCATCGCAGTGGGAACGATGCCCTCATTCAGCATTTGCATGGTTTGTT
GAAAACCGGACATGGCACTCCAGTCGCCTTCCCGTTCCGCTATCGGCTGAATTTGATTGCGAGTGAGATA
TTTATGCCAGCCAGCCAGACGCAGACGCGCCGAGACAGAACTTAATGGGCCCGCTAACAGCGCGATTTGC
TGGTGACCCAATGCGACCAGATGCTCCACGCCCAGTCGCGTACCGTCTTCATGGGAGAAAATAATACTGT
TGATGGGTGTCTGGTCAGAGACATCAAGAAATAACGCCGGAACATTAGTGCAGGCAGCTTCCACAGCAAT
GGCATCCTGGTCATCCAGCGGATAGTTAATGATCAGCCCACTGACGCGTTGCGCGAGAAGATTGTGCACC
GCCGCTTTACAGGCTTCGACGCCGCTTCGTTCTACCATCGACACCACCACGCTGGCACCCAGTTGATCGG
CGCGAGATTTAATCGCCGCGACAATTTGCGACGGCGCGTGCAGGGCCAGACTGGAGGTGGCAACGCCAAT
CAGCAACGACTGTTTGCCCGCCAGTTGTTGTGCCACGCGGTTGGGAATGTAATTCAGCTCCGCCATCGCC
GCTTCCACTTTTTCCCGCGTTTTCGCAGAAACGTGGCTGGCCTGGTTCACCACGCGGGAAACGGTCTGAT
AAGAGACACCGGCATACTCTGCGACATCGTATAACGTTACTGGTTTCACATTCACCACCCTGAATTGACT
CTCTTCCGGGCGCTATCATGCCATACCGCGAAAGGTTTTGCACCATTCGATGGTGTCGGGTACCGAGCTC
GAATT
[32 nt withheld, positions 3106-3137]
CGGTCGAGGTGCCGTAAAGCT
[56 nt withheld, positions 3159-3214]
G
[124 nt withheld, positions 3216-3339]
CGCCTGATGCGGTATTTTCTCCTTACGCATCTGTGCGGTATTTCACACCGCATATGGTGCACTCTCAGTA
CAATCTGCTCTGATGCCGCATAGTTAAGCCAGCCCCGACACCCGCCAACACCCGCTGACGCGCCCTGACG
GGCTTGTCTGCTCCCGGCATCCGCTTACAGACAAGCTGTGACCGTCTCCGGGAGCTGCATGTGTCAGAGG
TTTTCACCGTCATCACCGAAACGCGCGAGACGAAAGGGCCTCGTGATACGCCTATTTTTATAGGTTAATG
TCATGATAATAATGGTTTCTTAGACGTCAGGTGGCACTTTTCGGGGAAATGTGCGCGGAACCCCTATTTG
TTTATTTTTCTAAATACATTCAAATATGTATCCGCTCATGAGACAATAACCCTGATAAATGCTTCAATAA
TATTGAAAAAGGAAGAGTATGAGTATTCAACATTTCCGTGTCGCCCTTATTCCCTTTTTTGCGGCATTTT
GCCTTCCTGTTTTTGCTCACCCAGAAACGCTGGTGAAAGTAAAAGATGCTGAAGATCAGTTGGGTGCACG
AGTGGGTTACATCGAACTGGATCTCAACAGCGGTAAGATCCTTGAGAGTTTTCGCCCCGAAGAACGTTTT
CCAATGATGAGCACTTTTAAAGTTCTGCTATGTCATACACTATTATCCCGTATTGACGCCGGGCAAGAGC
AACTCGGTCGCCGGGCGCGGTATTCTCAGAATGACTTGGTTGAGTACTCACCAGTCACAGAAAAGCATCT
TACGGATGGCATGACAGTAAGAGAATTATGCAGTGCTGCCATAACCATGAGTGATAACACTGCGGCCAAC
TTACTTCTGACAACGATCGGAGGACCGAAGGAGCTAACCGCTTTTTTGCACAACATGGGGGATCATGTAA
CTCGCCTTGATCGTTGGGAACCGGAGCTGAATGAAGCCATACCAAACGACGAGCGTGACACCACGATGCC
TGTAGCAATGGCAACAACGTTGCGCAAACTATTAACTGGCGAACTACTTACTCTAGCTTCCCGGCAACAA
TTAATAGACTGGATGGAGGCGGATAAAGTTGCAGGACCACTTCTGCGCTCGGCCCTTCCGGCTGGCTGGT
TTATTGCTGATAAATCTGGAGCCGGTGAGCGTGGGTCTCGCGGTATCATTGCAGCACTGGGGCCAGATGG
TAAGCCCTCCCGTATCGTAGTTATCTACACGACGGGGAGTCAGGCAACTATGGATGAACGAAATAGACAG
ATCGCTGAGATAGGTGCCTCACTGATTAAGCATTGGTAACTGTCAGACCAAGTTTACTCATATATACTTT
AGATTGATTTAAAACTTCATTTTTAATTTAAAAGGATCTAGGTGAAGATCCTTTTTGATAATCTCATGAC
CAAAATCCCTTAACGTGAGTTTTCGTTCCACTGAGCGTCAGACCCCGTAGAAAAGATCAAAGGATCTTCT
TGAGATCCTTTTTTTCTGCGCGTAATCTGCTGCTTGCAAACAAAAAAACCACCGCTACCAGCGGTGGTTT
GTTTGCCGGATCAAGAGCTACCAACTCTTTTTCCGAAGGTAACTGGCTTCAGCAGAGCGCAGATACCAAA
TACTGTCCTTCTAGTGTAGCCGTAGTTAGGCCACCACTTCAAGAACTCTGTAGCACCGCCTACATACCTC
GCTCTGCTAATCCTGTTACCAGTGGCTGCTGCCAGTGGCGATAAGTCGTGTCTTACCGGGTTGGACTCAA
GACGATAGTTACCGGATAAGGCGCAGCGGTCGGGCTGAACGGGGGGTTCGTGCACACAGCCCAGCTTGGA
GCGAACGACCTACACCGAACTGAGATACCTACAGCGTGAGCTATGAGAAAGCGCCACGCTTCCCGAAGGG
AGAAAGGCGGACAGGTATCCGGTAAGCGGCAGGGTCGGAACAGGAGAGCGCACGAGGGAGCTTCCAGGGG
GAAACGCCTGGTATCTTTATAGTCCTGTCGGGTTTCGCCACCTCTGACTTGAGCGTCGATTTTTGTGATG
CTCGTCAGGGGGGCGGAGCCTATGGAAAAACGCCAGCAACGCGGCCTTTTTACGGTTCCTGGCCTTTTGC
TGGCCTTTTGCTCACATGTTCTTTCCTGCGTTATCCCCTGATTCTGTGGATAACCGTATTACCGCCTTTG
AGTGAGCTGATACCGCTCGCCGCAGCCGAACGACCGAGCGCAGCGAGTCAGTGAGCGAGGAAGCGGAAGA
GCGCCCAATACGCAAACCGCCTCTCCCCGCGCGTTGGCCGATTCATTAATGCAGCTGAT
Features (pLannotate 1.2.2; 24 found; start..end, strand, type, name):
      1..19      +  promoter       T7 promoter: promoter for bacteriophage T7 RNA polymerase
     19..43      +  protein_bind   lac operator: The lac repressor binds to the lac operator to inhibit transcription in E. coli. This inhibition can be relieved by adding lactose or isopropyl-β-D-thiogalactopyranoside (IPTG). lac repressor encoded by lacI
     56..78      +  RBS            RBS: efficient ribosome binding site from bacteriophage T7 gene 10 (Olins and Rangwala, 1989)
    146..166     +  CDS            7xHis: 6xHis affinity tag
    176..1276    +  CDS            MBP: maltose binding protein from E. coli; malE (mutated); This version of the gene does not encode a signal sequence, so MBP will remain in the cytosol.
   1316..1334    +  CDS            TEV site (fragment): tobacco etch virus (TEV) protease recognition and cleavage site
   1383..1401    -  promoter       SP6 promoter: promoter for bacteriophage SP6 RNA polymerase
   1416..1465    +  CDS            SET1 (fragment): solubility-enhancement tag derived from T7 phage gene 10B
   1473..1520    +  terminator     T7 terminator: transcription terminator for bacteriophage T7 RNA polymerase
   1549..1615    +  CDS            lacZα (fragment): LacZα fragment of β-galactosidase; lacZ fragment
   1619..1840    -  rep_origin     M13 ori (fragment) (sequence partly withheld): M13 bacteriophage origin of replication; arrow indicates direction of (+) strand synthesis
   1841..1861    -  misc_feature   MCS (fragment): pUC18/19 multiple cloning site
   1860..1878    -  promoter       lac UV5 promoter (fragment): E. coli lac promoter with an "up" mutation
   1893..1914    -  protein_bind   CAP binding site: CAP binding activates transcription in the presence of cAMP. E. coli catabolite activator protein
   1927..3009    -  CDS            lacI: lac repressor; lacI; The lac repressor binds to the lac operator to inhibit transcription in E. coli. This inhibition can be relieved by adding lactose or isopropyl-β-D-thiogalactopyranoside (IPTG).
   3010..3087    -  promoter       lacIq promoter: lacI (mutant); In the lacIq allele, a single base change in the promoter boosts expression of the lacI gene about 10-fold.
   3087..3105    -  misc_feature   MCS (fragment): pUC18/19 multiple cloning site
   3106..3339    -  rep_origin     f1 ori (fragment) (sequence partly withheld): f1 bacteriophage origin of replication; arrow indicates direction of (+) strand synthesis
   3342..3441    -  misc_feature   bom (fragment): basis of mobility region from pBR322
   3543..3578    -  CDS            rop (fragment): Rop protein, which maintains plasmids at low copy number; rop
   3673..3777    +  promoter       AmpR promoter: bla
   3778..4638    +  CDS            AmpR: β-lactamase; bla; confers resistance to ampicillin, carbenicillin, and related antibiotics
   4809..5397    +  rep_origin     ori: high-copy-number ColE1/pMB1/pBR322/pUC origin of replication
   5580..5636    +  CDS            lacI (fragment): lac repressor; lacI; The lac repressor binds to the lac operator to inhibit transcription in E. coli. This inhibition can be relieved by adding lactose or isopropyl-β-D-thiogalactopyranoside (IPTG).
