>Addgene plasmid #112601 | pOP3MT | addgene full sequence | sequence record 220215 | Addgene NGS Result
CGCCCAATACGCAAACCGCCTCTCCCCGCGCGTTGGCCGATTCATTAATGCAGCTGATTAATACGACTCA
CTATAGGGAATTGTGAGCGGATAACAATTCCTCTAGAAATAATTTTGTTTAACTTTAAGAAGGAGATATA
TCCATGAATGGACTGAATGATATCTTTGAAGCGCAGAAAATTGAATGGCATGAATCCGGATCTCATCACC
ATCACCATCACCATCACACTAGTATGAAAATCGAAGAAGGTAAACTGGTAATCTGGATTAACGGCGATAA
AGGCTATAACGGTCTCGCTGAAGTCGGTAAGAAATTCGAGAAAGATACCGGAATTAAAGTCACCGTTGAG
CATCCGGATAAACTGGAAGAGAAATTCCCACAGGTTGCGGCAACTGGCGATGGCCCTGACATTATCTTCT
GGGCACACGACCGCTTTGGTGGCTACGCTCAATCTGGCCTGTTGGCTGAAATCACCCCGGACAAAGCGTT
CCAGGACAAGCTGTATCCGTTTACCTGGGATGCCGTACGTTACAACGGCAAGCTGATTGCTTACCCGATC
GCTGTTGAAGCGTTATCGCTGATTTATAACAAAGATCTGCTGCCGAACCCGCCAAAAACCTGGGAAGAGA
TCCCGGCGCTGGATAAAGAACTGAAAGCGAAAGGTAAGAGCGCGCTGATGTTCAACCTGCAAGAACCGTA
CTTCACCTGGCCGCTGATTGCTGCTGACGGGGGTTATGCGTTCAAGTATGAAAACGGCAAGTACGACATT
AAAGACGTGGGCGTGGATAACGCTGGCGCGAAAGCGGGTCTGACCTTCCTGGTTGACCTGATTAAAAACA
AACACATGAATGCAGACACCGATTACTCCATCGCAGAAGCTGCCTTTAATAAAGGCGAAACAGCGATGAC
CATCAACGGCCCGTGGGCATGGTCCAACATCGACACCAGCAAAGTGAATTATGGTGTAACGGTACTGCCG
ACCTTCAAGGGTCAACCATCCAAACCGTTCGTTGGCGTGCTGAGCGCAGGTATTGACGCCGCCAGTCCGA
ACAAAGAGCTGGCAAAAGAGTTCCTCGAAAACTATCTGCTGACTGATGAAGGTCTGGAAGCGGTTAATAA
AGACAAACCGCTGGGTGCCGTAGCGCTGAAGTCTTACGAGGAAGAGTTGGCGAAAGATCCACGTATTGCC
GCCACAATGGAAAACGCCCAGAAAGGTGAAATCATGCCGAACATCCCGCAGATGTCCGCTTTCTGGTATG
CCGTGCGTACTGCGGTGATCAACGCCGCCAGCGGTCGTCAGACTGTCGATGAAGCCCTGAAAGACGCGCA
GACTAATTCGAGCTCGACCGGTAGTGGCACCAGTGGGTCGACAGAAAACCTGTACTTCCAGGGATCCATG
GAATTCGCGGCCGCCCTAGGCTCGAGCTAAGCTTGAGTATTCTATAGTGTCACCTAAATCCCAGCTTGAT
CCGGCTGCTAACAAAGCCCGAAAGGAAGCTGAGTTGGCTGCTGCCACCGCTGAGCAATAACTAGCATAAC
CCCTTGGGGCCTCTAAACGGGTCTTGAGGGGTTTTTTGCTGAAAGGAGGAACTATATCCGGATAACCTGG
CGTAATAGCGAAGAGGCCCGCACCGATCGCCCTTCCCAACAGTTGCGCAGCCTGAATGGCGAATGGAAAT
TGTAAGCGTTAATATTTTGTTAAAATTCGCGTTAAATTTTTGTTAAATCAGCTCATTTTTTAACCAATAG
GCCGAAATCGGCAAAATCCCTTATAAATCAAAAGAATAGACCGAGATAGGGT
[37 nt withheld, positions 1803-1839]
AAAGAACGTGGACTCCAACGTCAAAGG
[32 nt withheld, positions 1867-1898]
AGCTTGCATGCCTGCAGGTCGGAAGCATAAAGTGTAAAGCCTGGGGTGCCTAATGAGTGAGCTAACTTAC
ATTAATTGCGTTGCGCTCACTGCCCGCTTTCCAGTCGGGAAACCTGTCGTGCCAGCTGCATTAATGAATC
GGCCAACGCGCGGGGAGAGGCGGTTTGCGTATTGGGCGCCAGGGTGGTTTTTCTTTTCACCAGTGAGACG
GGCAACAGCTGATTGCCCTTCACCGCCTGGCCCTGAGAGAGTTGCAGCAAGCGGTCCACGCTGGTTTGCC
CCAGCAGGCGAAAATCCTGTTTGATGGTGGTTAACGGCGGGATATAACATGAGCTGTCTTCGGTATCGTC
GTATCCCACTACCGAGATATCCGCACCAACGCGCAGCCCGGACTCGGTAATGGCGCGCATTGCGCCCAGC
GCCATCTGATCGTTGGCAACCAGCATCGCAGTGGGAACGATGCCCTCATTCAGCATTTGCATGGTTTGTT
GAAAACCGGACATGGCACTCCAGTCGCCTTCCCGTTCCGCTATCGGCTGAATTTGATTGCGAGTGAGATA
TTTATGCCAGCCAGCCAGACGCAGACGCGCCGAGACAGAACTTAATGGGCCCGCTAACAGCGCGATTTGC
TGGTGACCCAATGCGACCAGATGCTCCACGCCCAGTCGCGTACCGTCTTCATGGGAGAAAATAATACTGT
TGATGGGTGTCTGGTCAGAGACATCAAGAAATAACGCCGGAACATTAGTGCAGGCAGCTTCCACAGCAAT
GGCATCCTGGTCATCCAGCGGATAGTTAATGATCAGCCCACTGACGCGTTGCGCGAGAAGATTGTGCACC
GCCGCTTTACAGGCTTCGACGCCGCTTCGTTCTACCATCGACACCACCACGCTGGCACCCAGTTGATCGG
CGCGAGATTTAATCGCCGCGACAATTTGCGACGGCGCGTGCAGGGCCAGACTGGAGGTGGCAACGCCAAT
CAGCAACGACTGTTTGCCCGCCAGTTGTTGTGCCACGCGGTTGGGAATGTAATTCAGCTCCGCCATCGCC
GCTTCCACTTTTTCCCGCGTTTTCGCAGAAACGTGGCTGGCCTGGTTCACCACGCGGGAAACGGTCTGAT
AAGAGACACCGGCATACTCTGCGACATCGTATAACGTTACTGGTTTCACATTCACCACCCTGAATTGACT
CTCTTCCGGGCGCTATCATGCCATACCGCGAAAGGTTTTGCACCATTCGATGGTGTCGGGTACCGAGCTC
GAATTGTGAACCATCACCCT
[91 nt withheld, positions 3179-3269]
G
[124 nt withheld, positions 3271-3394]
CCTGATGCGGTATTTTCTCCTTACGCATCTGTGCGGTATTTCACACCGCATATGGTGCACTCTCAGTACA
ATCTGCTCTGATGCCGCATAGTTAAGCCAGCCCCGACACCCGCCAACACCCGCTGACGCGCCCTGACGGG
CTTGTCTGCTCCCGGCATCCGCTTACAGACAAGCTGTGACCGTCTCCGGGAGCTGCATGTGTCAGAGGTT
TTCACCGTCATCACCGAAACGCGCGAGACGAAAGGGCCTCGTGATACGCCTATTTTTATAGGTTAATGTC
ATGATAATAATGGTTTCTTAGACGTCAGGTGGCACTTTTCGGGGAAATGTGCGCGGAACCCCTATTTGTT
TATTTTTCTAAATACATTCAAATATGTATCCGCTCATGAGACAATAACCCTGATAAATGCTTCAATAATA
TTGAAAAAGGAAGAGTATGAGTATTCAACATTTCCGTGTCGCCCTTATTCCCTTTTTTGCGGCATTTTGC
CTTCCTGTTTTTGCTCACCCAGAAACGCTGGTGAAAGTAAAAGATGCTGAAGATCAGTTGGGTGCACGAG
TGGGTTACATCGAACTGGATCTCAACAGCGGTAAGATCCTTGAGAGTTTTCGCCCCGAAGAACGTTTTCC
AATGATGAGCACTTTTAAAGTTCTGCTATGTGGCGCGGTATTATCCCGTATTGACGCCGGGCAAGAGCAA
CTCGGTCGCCGCATACACTATTCTCAGAATGACTTGGTTGAGTACTCACCAGTCACAGAAAAGCATCTTA
CGGATGGCATGACAGTAAGAGAATTATGCAGTGCTGCCATAACCATGAGTGATAACACTGCGGCCAACTT
ACTTCTGACAACGATCGGAGGACCGAAGGAGCTAACCGCTTTTTTGCACAACATGGGGGATCATGTAACT
CGCCTTGATCGTTGGGAACCGGAGCTGAATGAAGCCATACCAAACGACGAGCGTGACACCACGATGCCTG
TAGCAATGGCAACAACGTTGCGCAAACTATTAACTGGCGAACTACTTACTCTAGCTTCCCGGCAACAATT
AATAGACTGGATGGAGGCGGATAAAGTTGCAGGACCACTTCTGCGCTCGGCCCTTCCGGCTGGCTGGTTT
ATTGCTGATAAATCTGGAGCCGGTGAGCGTGGGTCTCGCGGTATCATTGCAGCACTGGGGCCAGATGGTA
AGCCCTCCCGTATCGTAGTTATCTACACGACGGGGAGTCAGGCAACTATGGATGAACGAAATAGACAGAT
CGCTGAGATAGGTGCCTCACTGATTAAGCATTGGTAACTGTCAGACCAAGTTTACTCATATATACTTTAG
ATTGATTTAAAACTTCATTTTTAATTTAAAAGGATCTAGGTGAAGATCCTTTTTGATAATCTCATGACCA
AAATCCCTTAACGTGAGTTTTCGTTCCACTGAGCGTCAGACCCCGTAGAAAAGATCAAAGGATCTTCTTG
AGATCCTTTTTTTCTGCGCGTAATCTGCTGCTTGCAAACAAAAAAACCACCGCTACCAGCGGTGGTTTGT
TTGCCGGATCAAGAGCTACCAACTCTTTTTCCGAAGGTAACTGGCTTCAGCAGAGCGCAGATACCAAATA
CTGTTCTTCTAGTGTAGCCGTAGTTAGGCCACCACTTCAAGAACTCTGTAGCACCGCCTACATACCTCGC
TCTGCTAATCCTGTTACCAGTGGCTGCTGCCAGTGGCGATAAGTCGTGTCTTACCGGGTTGGACTCAAGA
CGATAGTTACCGGATAAGGCGCAGCGGTCGGGCTGAACGGGGGGTTCGTGCACACAGCCCAGCTTGGAGC
GAACGACCTACACCGAACTGAGATACCTACAGCGTGAGCTATGAGAAAGCGCCACGCTTCCCGAAGGGAG
AAAGGCGGACAGGTATCCGGTAAGCGGCAGGGTCGGAACAGGAGAGCGCACGAGGGAGCTTCCAGGGGGA
AACGCCTGGTATCTTTATAGTCCTGTCGGGTTTCGCCACCTCTGACTTGAGCGTCGATTTTTGTGATGCT
CGTCAGGGGGGCGGAGCCTATGGAAAAACGCCAGCAACGCGGCCTTTTTACGGTTCCTGGCCTTTTGCTG
GCCTTTTGCTCACATGTTCTTTCCTGCGTTATCCCCTGATTCTGTGGATAACCGTATTACCGCCTTTGAG
TGAGCTGATACCGCTCGCCGCAGCCGAACGACCGAGCGCAGCGAGTCAGTGAGCGAGGAAGCGGAAGAG
Features (pLannotate 1.2.2; 24 found; start..end, strand, type, name):
     59..77      +  promoter       T7 promoter: promoter for bacteriophage T7 RNA polymerase
     77..101     +  protein_bind   lac operator: The lac repressor binds to the lac operator to inhibit transcription in E. coli. This inhibition can be relieved by adding lactose or isopropyl-β-D-thiogalactopyranoside (IPTG). lac repressor encoded by lacI
    114..136     +  RBS            RBS: efficient ribosome binding site from bacteriophage T7 gene 10 (Olins and Rangwala, 1989)
    204..224     +  CDS            7xHis: 6xHis affinity tag
    234..1334    +  CDS            MBP: maltose binding protein from E. coli; malE (mutated); This version of the gene does not encode a signal sequence, so MBP will remain in the cytosol.
   1374..1392    +  CDS            TEV site (fragment): tobacco etch virus (TEV) protease recognition and cleavage site
   1441..1459    -  promoter       SP6 promoter: promoter for bacteriophage SP6 RNA polymerase
   1474..1523    +  CDS            SET1 (fragment): solubility-enhancement tag derived from T7 phage gene 10B
   1531..1578    +  terminator     T7 terminator: transcription terminator for bacteriophage T7 RNA polymerase
   1607..1673    +  CDS            lacZα (fragment): LacZα fragment of β-galactosidase; lacZ fragment
   1677..1898    -  rep_origin     M13 ori (fragment) (sequence partly withheld): M13 bacteriophage origin of replication; arrow indicates direction of (+) strand synthesis
   1899..1919    -  misc_feature   MCS (fragment): pUC18/19 multiple cloning site
   1918..1936    -  promoter       lac UV5 promoter (fragment): E. coli lac promoter with an "up" mutation
   1951..1972    -  protein_bind   CAP binding site: CAP binding activates transcription in the presence of cAMP. E. coli catabolite activator protein
   1985..3067    -  CDS            lacI: lac repressor; lacI; The lac repressor binds to the lac operator to inhibit transcription in E. coli. This inhibition can be relieved by adding lactose or isopropyl-β-D-thiogalactopyranoside (IPTG).
   3068..3145    -  promoter       lacIq promoter: lacI (mutant); In the lacIq allele, a single base change in the promoter boosts expression of the lacI gene about 10-fold.
   3145..3163    -  misc_feature   MCS (fragment): pUC18/19 multiple cloning site
   3164..3394    -  rep_origin     f1 ori (fragment) (sequence partly withheld): f1 bacteriophage origin of replication; arrow indicates direction of (+) strand synthesis
   3395..3494    -  misc_feature   bom (fragment): basis of mobility region from pBR322
   3596..3631    -  CDS            rop (fragment): Rop protein, which maintains plasmids at low copy number; rop
   3726..3830    +  promoter       AmpR promoter: bla
   3831..4691    +  CDS            AmpR: β-lactamase; bla; confers resistance to ampicillin, carbenicillin, and related antibiotics
   4862..5450    +  rep_origin     ori: high-copy-number ColE1/pMB1/pBR322/pUC origin of replication
   5633..56      +  CDS            lacI (fragment) (across the origin): lac repressor; lacI; The lac repressor binds to the lac operator to inhibit transcription in E. coli. This inhibition can be relieved by adding lactose or isopropyl-β-D-thiogalactopyranoside (IPTG).
