[The description below was written by a language model from this plasmid's Addgene catalogue record and pLannotate feature annotations shown in this document.]
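Description:
pOP3MT is an empty bacterial expression backbone derived from pBAT4. It is designed for producing recombinant proteins in E. coli as fusions to an N-terminal Avi tag, an eight-histidine tag and maltose-binding protein (MBP). It replicates from a high-copy ColE1/pUC-type origin and is selected with ampicillin through the bla (AmpR) gene and its own promoter. Only small remnants of the rop and bom regions are annotated, which fits the high copy number listed in the catalogue. Partial f1/M13 phage origin segments and short lacZα and pUC polylinker fragments also appear, apparently left over from the plasmid's construction.

The expression cassette is driven by a T7 promoter immediately followed by a lac operator, with the phage T7 gene 10 ribosome binding site for efficient translation initiation. A full lacI gene under the up-mutated lacIq promoter supplies repressor from the plasmid. Expression should therefore stay repressed until IPTG is added, in a host that provides T7 RNA polymerase. Downstream of the RBS the annotation shows a His tag, a signal-sequence-less MBP that remains cytosolic, and a TEV protease site, followed by the T7 terminator. The Avi tag named in the catalogue is not annotated; the unannotated stretch between the RBS and the His tag is a plausible location, but the tables do not confirm it. The cloning site is not annotated either, and no insert is present.

A gene inserted after the TEV site gains MBP for solubility and amylose capture, the His tag for metal-affinity purification, and the Avi tag for site-specific biotinylation. TEV cleavage then removes all of these tags. The depositor and sequencing-derived records differ by only a few nucleotides and have the same feature layout.
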