Addgene plasmid #112601: pOP3MT
Purpose: (Empty Backbone) Used for expression of protein in E. coli as TEV cleavable N-terminal Avi-His8-tag and MBP fusions
Depositing lab: Marko Hyvönen. Depositing organization: University of Cambridge.
Backbone
  Vector backbone: pBAT4
  Vector type: Bacterial Expression
  Tag / fusion protein: Avi - 8His-MBP (N terminal on backbone)
Growth in bacteria
  Bacterial resistance: Ampicillin, 100 μg/mL
  Growth temperature: 37°C
  Growth strain: DH5alpha
  Copy number: High Copy
Gene/Insert
  Gene/Insert name: None
  Tag / fusion protein: Avi - 8His-MBP (N terminal on backbone)
Terms and licenses: Academic/Nonprofit Terms; Industry Terms: Not Available to Industry
How to cite: pOP3MT was a gift from Marko Hyvönen (Addgene plasmid # 112601 ; http://n2t.net/addgene:112601 ; RRID:Addgene_112601)
